>Addgene plasmid #131125 | pRS0035 | depositor full sequence | sequence record 251316 | Full sequence of pRS0035
TCGACTCTCAGTACAATCTGCTCTGATGCCGCATAGTTAAGCCAGTATCTGCTCCCTGCTTGTGTGTTGG
AGGTCGCTGAGTAGTGCGCGAGCAAAATTTAAGCTACAACAAGGCAAGGCTTGACCGACAATTGCATGAA
GAATCTGCTTAGGGTTAGGCGTTTTGCGCTGCTTCGCGATGTACGGGCCAGATATACGCGTTGACATTGA
TTATTGACTAGTTATTAATAGTAATCAATTACGGGGTCATTAGTTCATAGCCCATATATGGAGTTCCGCG
TTACATAACTTACGGTAAATGGCCCGCCTGGCTGACCGCCCAACGACCCCCGCCCATTGACGTCAATAAT
GACGTATGTTCCCATAGTAACGCCAATAGGGACTTTCCATTGACGTCAATGGGTGGAGTATTTACGGTAA
ACTGCCCACTTGGCAGTACATCAAGTGTATCATATGCCAAGTACGCCCCCTATTGACGTCAATGACGGTA
AATGGCCCGCCTGGCATTATGCCCAGTACATGACCTTATGGGACTTTCCTACTTGGCAGTACATCTACGT
ATTAGTCATCGCTATTACCATGGTGATGCGGTTTTGGCAGTACATCAATGGGCGTGGATAGCGGTTTGAC
TCACGGGGATTTCCAAGTCTCCACCCCATTGACGTCAATGGGAGTTTGTTTTGGCACCAAAATCAACGGG
ACTTTCCAAAATGTCGTAACAACTCCGCCCCATTGACGCAAATGGGCGGTAGGCGTGTACGGTGGGAGGT
CTATATAAGCAGAGCTGGTTTAGTGAACCGTCAGATCCGCTAGAGATCCGCGGCCGCTAATACGACTCAC
TATAGGGAGAGCCGCCACCATGGCACCGAAGAAGAAGCGTAAAGTCGGAATCCACGGAGTTCCTGCGGCA
ATGGACAAGAAGTACTCCATTGGGCTCGCTATCGGCACAAACAGCGTCGGTTGGGCCGTCATTACGGACG
AGTACAAGGTGCCGAGCAAAAAATTCAAAGTTCTGGGCAATACCGATCGCCACAGCATAAAGAAGAACCT
CATTGGCGCCCTCCTGTTCGACTCCGGGGAGACGGCCGAAGCCACGCGGCTCAAAAGAACAGCACGGCGC
AGATATACCCGCAGAAAGAATCGGATCTGCTACCTGCAGGAGATCTTTAGTAATGAGATGGCTAAGGTGG
ATGACTCTTTCTTCCATAGGCTGGAGGAGTCCTTTTTGGTGGAGGAGGATAAAAAGCACGAGCGCCACCC
AATCTTTGGCAATATCGTGGACGAGGTGGCGTACCATGAAAAGTACCCAACCATATATCATCTGAGGAAG
AAGCTTGTAGACAGTACTGATAAGGCTGACTTGCGGTTGATCTATCTCGCGCTGGCGCATATGATCAAAT
TTCGGGGACACTTCCTCATCGAGGGGGACCTGAACCCAGACAACAGCGATGTCGACAAACTCTTTATCCA
ACTGGTTCAGACTTACAATCAGCTTTTCGAAGAGAACCCGATCAACGCATCCGGAGTTGACGCCAAAGCA
ATCCTGAGCGCTAGGCTGTCCAAATCCCGGCGGCTCGAAAACCTCATCGCACAGCTCCCTGGGGAGAAGA
AGAACGGCCTGTTTGGTAATCTTATCGCCCTGTCACTCGGGCTGACCCCCAACTTTAAATCTAACTTCGA
CCTGGCCGAAGATGCCAAGCTTCAACTGAGCAAAGACACCTACGATGATGATCTCGACAATCTGCTGGCC
CAGATCGGCGACCAGTACGCAGACCTTTTTTTGGCGGCAAAGAACCTGTCAGACGCCATTCTGCTGAGTG
ATATTCTGCGAGTGAACACGGAGATCACCAAAGCTCCGCTGAGCGCTAGTATGATCAAGCGCTATGATGA
GCACCACCAAGACTTGACTTTGCTGAAGGCCCTTGTCAGACAGCAACTGCCTGAGAAGTACAAGGAAATT
TTCTTCGATCAGTCTAAAAATGGCTACGCCGGATACATTGACGGCGGAGCAAGCCAGGAGGAATTTTACA
AATTTATTAAGCCCATCTTGGAAAAAATGGACGGCACCGAGGAGCTGCTGGTAAAGCTTAACAGAGAAGA
TCTGTTGCGCAAACAGCGCACTTTCGACAATGGAAGCATCCCCCACCAGATTCACCTGGGCGAACTGCAC
GCTATCCTCAGGCGGCAAGAGGATTTCTACCCCTTTTTGAAAGATAACAGGGAAAAGATTGAGAAAATCC
TCACATTTCGGATACCCTACTATGTAGGCCCCCTCGCCCGGGGAAATTCCAGATTCGCGTGGATGACTCG
CAAATCAGAAGAGACCATCACTCCCTGGAACTTCGAGGAAGTCGTGGATAAGGGGGCCTCTGCCCAGTCC
TTCATCGAAAGGATGACTAACTTTGATAAAAATCTGCCTAACGAAAAGGTGCTTCCTAAACACTCTCTGC
TGTACGAGTACTTCACAGTTTATAACGAGCTCACCAAGGTCAAATACGTCACAGAAGGGATGAGAAAGCC
AGCATTCCTGTCTGGAGAGCAGAAGAAAGCTATCGTGGACCTCCTCTTCAAGACGAACCGGAAAGTTACC
GTGAAACAGCTCAAAGAAGACTATTTCAAAAAGATTGAATGTTTCGACTCTGTTGAAATCAGCGGAGTGG
AGGATCGCTTCAACGCATCCCTGGGAACGTATCACGATCTCCTGAAAATCATTAAAGACAAGGACTTCCT
GGACAATGAGGAGAACGAGGACATTCTTGAGGACATTGTCCTCACCCTTACGTTGTTTGAAGATAGGGAG
ATGATTGAAGAACGCTTGAAAACTTACGCTCATCTCTTCGACGACAAAGTCATGAAACAGCTCAAGAGGC
GCCGATATACAGGATGGGGGCGGCTGTCAAGAAAACTGATCAATGGGATCCGAGACAAGCAGAGTGGAAA
GACAATCCTGGATTTTCTTAAGTCCGATGGATTTGCCAACCGGAACTTCATGCAGTTGATCCATGATGAC
TCTCTCACCTTTAAGGAGGACATCCAGAAAGCACAAGTTTCTGGCCAGGGGGACAGTCTTCACGAGCACA
TCGCTAATCTTGCAGGTAGCCCAGCTATCAAAAAGGGAATACTGCAGACCGTTAAGGTCGTGGATGAACT
CGTCAAAGTAATGGGAAGGCATAAGCCCGAGAATATCGTTATCGAGATGGCCCGAGAGAACCAAACTACC
CAGAAGGGACAGAAGAACAGTAGGGAAAGGATGAAGAGGATTGAAGAGGGTATAAAAGAACTGGGGTCCC
AAATCCTTAAGGAACACCCAGTTGAAAACACCCAGCTTCAGAATGAGAAGCTCTACCTGTACTACCTGCA
GAACGGCAGGGACATGTACGTGGATCAGGAACTGGACATCAATCGGCTCTCCGACTACGACGTGGATCAT
ATCGTGCCCCAGTCTTTTCTCAAAGATGATTCTATTGATAATAAAGTGTTGACAAGATCCGATAAAAATA
GAGGGAAGAGTGATAACGTCCCCTCAGAAGAAGTTGTCAAGAAAATGAAAAATTATTGGCGGCAGCTGCT
GAACGCCAAACTGATCACACAACGGAAGTTCGATAATCTGACTAAGGCTGAACGAGGTGGCCTGTCTGAG
TTGGATAAAGCCGGCTTCATCAAAAGGCAGCTTGTTGAGACACGCCAGATCACCAAGCACGTGGCCCAAA
TTCTCGATTCACGCATGAACACCAAGTACGATGAAAATGACAAACTGATTCGAGAGGTGAAAGTTATTAC
TCTGAAGTCTAAGCTGGTCTCAGATTTCAGAAAGGACTTTCAGTTTTATAAGGTGAGAGAGATCAACAAT
TACCACCATGCGCATGATGCCTACCTGAATGCAGTGGTAGGCACTGCACTTATCAAAAAATATCCCAAGC
TTGAATCTGAATTTGTTTACGGAGACTATAAAGTGTACGATGTTAGGAAAATGATCGCAAAGTCTGAGCA
GGAAATAGGCAAGGCCACCGCTAAGTACTTCTTTTACAGCAATATTATGAATTTTTTCAAGACCGAGATT
ACACTGGCCAATGGAGAGATTCGGAAGCGACCACTTATCGAAACAAACGGAGAAACAGGAGAAATCGTGT
GGGACAAGGGTAGGGATTTCGCGACAGTCCGGAAGGTCCTGTCCATGCCGCAGGTGAACATCGTTAAAAA
GACCGAAGTACAGACCGGAGGCTTCTCCAAGGAAAGTATCCTCCCGAAAAGGAACAGCGACAAGCTGATC
GCACGCAAAAAAGATTGGGACCCCAAGAAATACGGCGGATTCGATTCTCCTACAGTCGCTTACAGTGTAC
TGGTTGTGGCCAAAGTGGAGAAAGGGAAGTCTAAAAAACTCAAAAGCGTCAAGGAACTGCTGGGCATCAC
AATCATGGAGCGATCAAGCTTCGAAAAAAACCCCATCGACTTTCTCGAGGCGAAAGGATATAAAGAGGTC
AAAAAAGACCTCATCATTAAGCTTCCCAAGTACTCTCTCTTTGAGCTTGAAAACGGCCGGAAACGAATGC
TCGCTAGTGCGGGCGAGCTGCAGAAAGGTAACGAGCTGGCACTGCCCTCTAAATACGTTAATTTCTTGTA
TCTGGCCAGCCACTATGAAAAGCTCAAAGGGTCTCCCGAAGATAATGAGCAGAAGCAGCTGTTCGTGGAA
CAACACAAACACTACCTTGATGAGATCATCGAGCAAATAAGCGAATTCTCCAAAAGAGTGATCCTCGCCG
ACGCTAACCTCGATAAGGTGCTTTCTGCTTACAATAAGCACAGGGATAAGCCCATCAGGGAGCAGGCAGA
AAACATTATCCACTTGTTTACTCTGACCAACTTGGGCGCGCCTGCAGCCTTCAAGTACTTCGACACCACC
ATAGACAGAAAGCGGTACACCTCTACAAAGGAGGTCCTGGACGCCACACTGATTCATCAGTCAATTACGG
GGCTCTATGAAACAAGAATCGACCTCTCTCAGCTCGGTGGAGACAGCAGGGCTGACCCCAAGAAGAAGAG
GAAGGTGGGTGGAGGAGGTACCGGCGGTGGAGGCTCAGCAGAATACGTACGAGCTCTGTTTGACTTCAAT
GGGAATGACGAGGAGGATCTCCCCTTTAAGAAGGGCGATATTCTCCGCATCAGAGATAAGCCCGAAGAAC
AATGGTGGAATGCCGAGGATAGCGAAGGGAAAAGGGGCATGATTCTGGTGCCATATGTGGAGAAATATTC
CGGTGACTACAAAGACCATGATGGGGATTACAAAGACCACGACATCGACTACAAAGACGACGACGATAAA
TCAGGGATGACAGACGCCGAGTACGTGCGCATTCATGAGAAACTGGATATTTACACCTTCAAGAAGCAGT
TCTTCAACAACAAGAAATCTGTGTCACACCGCTGCTACGTGCTGTTTGAGTTGAAGCGAAGGGGCGAAAG
AAGGGCTTGCTTTTGGGGCTATGCCGTCAACAAGCCCCAAAGTGGCACCGAGAGAGGAATACACGCTGAG
ATATTCAGTATCCGAAAGGTGGAAGAGTATCTTCGGGATAATCCTGGGCAGTTTACGATCAACTGGTATT
CCAGCTGGAGTCCTTGCGCTGATTGTGCCGAGAAAATTCTGGAATGGTATAATCAGGAACTTCGGGGAAA
CGGGCACACATTGAAAATCTGGGCCTGCAAGCTGTACTACGAGAAGAATGCCCGGAACCAGATAGGACTC
TGGAATCTGAGGGACAATGGTGTAGGCCTGAACGTGATGGTTTCCGAGCACTATCAGTGTTGTCGGAAGA
TTTTCATCCAAAGCTCTCATAACCAGCTCAATGAAAACCGCTGGTTGGAGAAAACACTGAAACGTGCGGA
GAAGTGGAGATCCGAGCTGAGCATCATGATCCAGGTCAAGATTCTGCATACCACTAAGTCTCCAGCCGTT
GGTCCCAAGAAGAAAAGAAAAGTCGGTACCATGACCAACCTTTCCGACATCATAGAGAAGGAAACAGGCA
AACAGTTGGTCATCCAAGAGTCGATACTCATGCTTCCTGAAGAAGTTGAGGAGGTCATTGGGAATAAGCC
GGAAAGTGACATTCTCGTACACACTGCGTATGATGAGAGCACCGATGAGAACGTGATGCTGCTCACGTCA
GATGCCCCAGAGTACAAACCCTGGGCTCTGGTGATTCAGGACTCTAATGGAGAGAACAAGATCAAGATGC
TATAATGAGTTTAAACCCGCTGATCAGCCTCGACTGTGCCTTCTAGTTGCCAGCCATCTGTTGTTTGCCC
CTCCCCCGTGCCTTCCTTGACCCTGGAAGGTGCCACTCCCACTGTCCTTTCCTAATAAAATGAGGAAATT
GCATCGCATTGTCTGAGTAGGTGTCATTCTATTCTGGGGGGTGGGGTGGGGCAGGACAGCAAGGGGGAGG
ATTGGGAAGACAATAGCAGGCATGCTGGGGATGCGGTGGGCTCTATGGCTTCTGAGGCGGAAAGAACCAG
CTGGGGCTCGATACCGTCGACCTCTAGCTAGAGCTTGGCGTAATCATGGTCATAGCTGTTTCCTGTGTGA
AATTGTTATCCGCTCACAATTCCACACAACATACGAGCCGGAAGCATAAAGTGTAAAGCCTAGGGTGCCT
AATGAGTGAGCTAACTCACATTAATTGCGTTGCGCTCACTGCCCGCTTTCCAGTCGGGAAACCTGTCGTG
CCAGCTGCATTAATGAATCGGCCAACGCGCGGGGAGAGGCGGTTTGCGTATTGGGCGCTCTTCCGCTTCC
TCGCTCACTGACTCGCTGCGCTCGGTCGTTCGGCTGCGGCGAGCGGTATCAGCTCACTCAAAGGCGGTAA
TACGGTTATCCACAGAATCAGGGGATAACGCAGGAAAGAACATGTGAGCAAAAGGCCAGCAAAAGGCCAG
GAACCGTAAAAAGGCCGCGTTGCTGGCGTTTTTCCATAGGCTCCGCCCCCCTGACGAGCATCACAAAAAT
CGACGCTCAAGTCAGAGGTGGCGAAACCCGACAGGACTATAAAGATACCAGGCGTTTCCCCCTGGAAGCT
CCCTCGTGCGCTCTCCTGTTCCGACCCTGCCGCTTACCGGATACCTGTCCGCCTTTCTCCCTTCGGGAAG
CGTGGCGCTTTCTCATAGCTCACGCTGTAGGTATCTCAGTTCGGTGTAGGTCGTTCGCTCCAAGCTGGGC
TGTGTGCACGAACCCCCCGTTCAGCCCGACCGCTGCGCCTTATCCGGTAACTATCGTCTTGAGTCCAACC
CGGTAAGACACGACTTATCGCCACTGGCAGCAGCCACTGGTAACAGGATTAGCAGAGCGAGGTATGTAGG
CGGTGCTACAGAGTTCTTGAAGTGGTGGCCTAACTACGGCTACACTAGAAGAACAGTATTTGGTATCTGC
GCTCTGCTGAAGCCAGTTACCTTCGGAAAAAGAGTTGGTAGCTCTTGATCCGGCAAACAAACCACCGCTG
GTAGCGGTGGTTTTTTTGTTTGCAAGCAGCAGATTACGCGCAGAAAAAAAGGATCTCAAGAAGATCCTTT
GATCTTTTCTACGGGGTCTGACGCTCAGTGGAACGAAAACTCACGTTAAGGGATTTTGGTCATGAGATTA
TCAAAAAGGATCTTCACCTAGATCCTTTTAAATTAAAAATGAAGTTTTAAATCAATCTAAAGTATATATG
AGTAAACTTGGTCTGACAGTTACCAATGCTTAATCAGTGAGGCACCTATCTCAGCGATCTGTCTATTTCG
TTCATCCATAGTTGCCTGACTCCCCGTCGTGTAGATAACTACGATACGGGAGGGCTTACCATCTGGCCCC
AGTGCTGCAATGATACCGCGAGACCCACGCTCACCGGCTCCAGATTTATCAGCAATAAACCAGCCAGCCG
GAAGGGCCGAGCGCAGAAGTGGTCCTGCAACTTTATCCGCCTCCATCCAGTCTATTAATTGTTGCCGGGA
AGCTAGAGTAAGTAGTTCGCCAGTTAATAGTTTGCGCAACGTTGTTGCCATTGCTACAGGCATCGTGGTG
TCACGCTCGTCGTTTGGTATGGCTTCATTCAGCTCCGGTTCCCAACGATCAAGGCGAGTTACATGATCCC
CCATGTTGTGCAAAAAAGCGGTTAGCTCCTTCGGTCCTCCGATCGTTGTCAGAAGTAAGTTGGCCGCAGT
GTTATCACTCATGGTTATGGCAGCACTGCATAATTCTCTTACTGTCATGCCATCCGTAAGATGCTTTTCT
GTGACTGGTGAGTACTCAACCAAGTCATTCTGAGAATAGTGTATGCGGCGACCGAGTTGCTCTTGCCCGG
CGTCAATACGGGATAATACCGCGCCACATAGCAGAACTTTAAAAGTGCTCATCATTGGAAAACGTTCTTC
GGGGCGAAAACTCTCAAGGATCTTACCGCTGTTGAGATCCAGTTCGATGTAACCCACTCGTGCACCCAAC
TGATCTTCAGCATCTTTTACTTTCACCAGCGTTTCTGGGTGAGCAAAAACAGGAAGGCAAAATGCCGCAA
AAAAGGGAATAAGGGCGACACGGAAATGTTGAATACTCATACTCTTCCTTTTTCAATATTATTGAAGCAT
TTATCAGGGTTATTGTCTCATGAGCGGATACATATTTGAATGTATTTAGAAAAATAAACAAATAGGGGTT
CCGCGCACATTTCCCCGAAAAGTGCCACCTGACGTCGACGGATCGGGAGATCGATCTCCCGATCCCCTAG
GG
Features (pLannotate 1.2.2; 17 found; start..end, strand, type, name):
      4..48      -  misc_feature   bom (fragment): basis of mobility region from pBR322
    203..582     +  enhancer       CMV enhancer: human cytomegalovirus immediate early enhancer
    583..786     +  promoter       CMV promoter: human cytomegalovirus (CMV) immediate early promoter
    828..846     +  promoter       T7 promoter: promoter for bacteriophage T7 RNA polymerase
    911..5014    +  CDS            Cas9: Cas9 (Csn1) endonuclease from the Streptococcus pyogenes Type II CRISPR/Cas system generates RNA-guided double strand breaks in DNA
   5078..5248    +  CDS            CRK (fragment): CRK_HUMAN - Experimental evidence at protein level: Swiss-Prot protein existence level 1. [Isoform Crk-II]: Regulates cell adhesion, spreading and migration (PubMed:31311869). Mediates attachment-induced MAPK8 activation, membrane ruffling and cell motility in a Rac-dependent manner. Involved in phagocytosis of apoptotic cells and cell motility via its interaction with DOCK1 and DOCK4 (PubMed:19004829). May regulate the EFNA5-EPHA3 signaling (By similarity). From Homo sapiens (Human).
   5981..6232    +  CDS            UGI: UNGI_BPPB2 - Experimental evidence at protein level: Swiss-Prot protein existence level 1. This protein binds specifically and reversibly to the host uracil-DNA glycosylase, preventing removal of uracil residues from PBS2 DNA by the host uracil-excision repair system. From Bacillus phage PBS2 (Bacteriophage PBS2).
   6264..6488    +  polyA_signal   bGH poly(A) signal: bovine growth hormone polyadenylation signal
   6492..6513    +  promoter       SV40 promoter (fragment): SV40 enhancer and early promoter
   6518..6534    +  misc_feature   MCS (fragment): pBluescript multiple cloning site
   6583..6599    -  protein_bind   lac operator: The lac repressor binds to the lac operator to inhibit transcription in E. coli. This inhibition can be relieved by adding lactose or isopropyl-β-D-thiogalactopyranoside (IPTG). lac repressor encoded by lacI
   6607..6637    -  promoter       lac promoter: promoter for the E. coli lac operon
   6652..6673    -  protein_bind   CAP binding site: CAP binding activates transcription in the presence of cAMP. E. coli catabolite activator protein
   6686..6778    -  CDS            lacI (fragment): lac repressor; lacI; The lac repressor binds to the lac operator to inhibit transcription in E. coli. This inhibition can be relieved by adding lactose or isopropyl-β-D-thiogalactopyranoside (IPTG).
   6961..7549    -  rep_origin     ori: high-copy-number ColE1/pMB1/pBR322/pUC origin of replication
   7720..8580    -  CDS            AmpR: β-lactamase; bla; confers resistance to ampicillin, carbenicillin, and related antibiotics
   8581..8685    -  promoter       AmpR promoter: bla
