>Addgene plasmid #131125 | pRS0035 | addgene full sequence | sequence record 257456 | Addgene NGS Result
GACAAGAAGTACTCCATTGGGCTCGCTATCGGCACAAACAGCGTCGGTTGGGCCGTCATTACGGACGAGT
ACAAGGTGCCGAGCAAAAAATTCAAAGTTCTGGGCAATACCGATCGCCACAGCATAAAGAAGAACCTCAT
TGGCGCCCTCCTGTTCGACTCCGGGGAAACGGCCGAAGCCACGCGGCTCAAAAGAACAGCACGGCGCAGA
TATACCCGCAGAAAGAATCGGATCTGCTACCTGCAGGAGATCTTTAGTAATGAGATGGCTAAGGTGGATG
ACTCTTTCTTCCATAGGCTGGAGGAGTCCTTTTTGGTGGAGGAGGATAAAAAGCACGAGCGCCACCCAAT
CTTTGGCAATATCGTGGACGAGGTGGCGTACCATGAAAAGTACCCAACCATATATCATCTGAGGAAGAAG
CTTGTAGACAGTACTGATAAGGCTGACTTGCGGTTGATCTATCTCGCGCTGGCGCATATGATCAAATTTC
GGGGACACTTCCTCATCGAGGGGGACCTGAACCCAGACAACAGCGATGTCGACAAACTCTTTATCCAACT
GGTTCAGACTTACAATCAGCTTTTCGAAGAGAACCCGATCAACGCATCCGGAGTTGACGCCAAAGCAATC
CTGAGCGCTAGGCTGTCCAAATCCCGGCGGCTCGAAAACCTCATCGCACAGCTCCCTGGGGAGAAGAAGA
ACGGCCTGTTTGGTAATCTTATCGCCCTGTCACTCGGGCTGACCCCCAACTTTAAATCTAACTTCGACCT
GGCCGAAGATGCCAAGCTTCAACTGAGCAAAGACACCTACGATGATGATCTCGACAATCTGCTGGCCCAG
ATCGGCGACCAGTACGCAGACCTTTTTTTGGCGGCAAAGAACCTGTCAGACGCCATTCTGCTGAGTGATA
TTCTGCGAGTGAACACGGAGATCACCAAAGCTCCGCTGAGCGCTAGTATGATCAAGCGCTATGATGAGCA
CCACCAAGACTTGACTTTGCTGAAGGCCCTTGTCAGACAGCAACTGCCTGAGAAGTACAAGGAAATTTTC
TTCGATCAGTCTAAAAATGGCTACGCCGGATACATTGACGGCGGAGCAAGCCAGGAGGAATTTTACAAAT
TTATTAAGCCCATCTTGGAAAAAATGGACGGCACCGAGGAGCTGCTGGTAAAGCTTAACAGAGAAGATCT
GTTGCGCAAACAGCGCACTTTCGACAATGGAAGCATCCCCCACCAGATTCACCTGGGCGAACTGCACGCT
ATCCTCAGGCGGCAAGAGGATTTCTACCCCTTTTTGAAAGATAACAGGGAAAAGATTGAGAAAATCCTCA
CATTTCGGATACCCTACTATGTAGGCCCCCTCGCCCGGGGAAATTCCAGATTCGCGTGGATGACTCGCAA
ATCAGAAGAGACCATCACTCCCTGGAACTTCGAGGAAGTCGTGGATAAGGGGGCCTCTGCCCAGTCCTTC
ATCGAAAGGATGACTAACTTTGATAAAAATCTGCCTAACGAAAAGGTGCTTCCTAAACACTCTCTGCTGT
ACGAGTACTTCACAGTTTATAACGAGCTCACCAAGGTCAAATACGTCACAGAAGGGATGAGAAAGCCAGC
ATTCCTGTCTGGAGAGCAGAAGAAAGCTATCGTGGACCTCCTCTTCAAGACGAACCGGAAAGTTACCGTG
AAACAGCTCAAAGAAGACTATTTCAAAAAGATTGAATGTTTCGACTCTGTTGAAATCAGCGGAGTGGAGG
ATCGCTTCAACGCATCCCTGGGAACGTATCACGATCTCCTGAAAATCATTAAAGACAAGGACTTCCTGGA
CAATGAGGAGAACGAGGACATTCTTGAGGACATTGTCCTCACCCTTACGTTGTTTGAAGATAGGGAGATG
ATTGAAGAACGCTTGAAAACTTACGCTCATCTCTTCGACGACAAAGTCATGAAACAGCTCAAGAGGCGCC
GATATACAGGATGGGGGCGGCTGTCAAGAAAACTGATCAATGGGATCCGAGACAAGCAGAGTGGAAAGAC
AATCCTGGATTTTCTTAAGTCCGATGGATTTGCCAACCGGAACTTCATGCAGTTGATCCATGATGACTCT
CTCACCTTTAAGGAGGACATCCAGAAAGCACAAGTTTCTGGCCAGGGGGACAGTCTTCACGAGCACATCG
CTAATCTTGCAGGTAGCCCAGCTATCAAAAAGGGAATACTGCAGACCGTTAAGGTCGTGGATGAACTCGT
CAAAGTAATGGGAAGGCATAAGCCCGAGAATATCGTTATCGAGATGGCCCGAGAGAACCAAACTACCCAG
AAGGGACAGAAGAACAGTAGGGAAAGGATGAAGAGGATTGAAGAGGGTATAAAAGAACTGGGGTCCCAAA
TCCTTAAGGAACACCCAGTTGAAAACACCCAGCTTCAGAATGAGAAGCTCTACCTGTACTACCTGCAGAA
CGGCAGGGACATGTACGTGGATCAGGAACTGGACATCAATCGGCTCTCCGACTACGACGTGGATCATATC
GTGCCCCAGTCTTTTCTCAAAGATGATTCTATTGATAATAAAGTGTTGACAAGATCCGATAAAAATAGAG
GGAAGAGTGATAACGTCCCCTCAGAAGAAGTTGTCAAGAAAATGAAAAATTATTGGCGGCAGCTGCTGAA
CGCCAAACTGATCACACAACGGAAGTTCGATAATCTGACTAAGGCTGAACGAGGTGGCCTGTCTGAGTTG
GATAAAGCCGGCTTCATCAAAAGGCAGCTTGTTGAGACACGCCAGATCACCAAGCACGTGGCCCAAATTC
TCGATTCACGCATGAACACCAAGTACGATGAAAATGACAAACTGATTCGAGAGGTGAAAGTTATTACTCT
GAAGTCTAAGCTGGTCTCAGATTTCAGAAAGGACTTTCAGTTTTATAAGGTGAGAGAGATCAACAATTAC
CACCATGCGCATGATGCCTACCTGAATGCAGTGGTAGGCACTGCACTTATCAAAAAATATCCCAAGCTTG
AATCTGAATTTGTTTACGGAGACTATAAAGTGTACGATGTTAGGAAAATGATCGCAAAGTCTGAGCAGGA
AATAGGCAAGGCCACCGCTAAGTACTTCTTTTACAGCAATATTATGAATTTTTTCAAGACCGAGATTACA
CTGGCCAATGGAGAGATTCGGAAGCGACCACTTATCGAAACAAACGGAGAAACAGGAGAAATCGTGTGGG
ACAAGGGTAGGGATTTCGCGACAGTCCGGAAGGTCCTGTCCATGCCGCAGGTGAACATCGTTAAAAAGAC
CGAAGTACAGACCGGAGGCTTCTCCAAGGAAAGTATCCTCCCGAAAAGGAACAGCGACAAGCTGATCGCA
CGCAAAAAAGATTGGGACCCCAAGAAATACGGCGGATTCGATTCTCCTACAGTCGCTTACAGTGTACTGG
TTGTGGCCAAAGTGGAGAAAGGGAAGTCTAAAAAACTCAAAAGCGTCAAGGAACTGCTGGGCATCACAAT
CATGGAGCGATCAAGCTTCGAAAAAAACCCCATCGACTTTCTCGAGGCGAAAGGATATAAAGAGGTCAAA
AAAGACCTCATCATTAAGCTTCCCAAGTACTCTCTCTTTGAGCTTGAAAACGGCCGGAAACGAATGCTCG
CTAGTGCGGGCGAGCTGCAGAAAGGTAACGAGCTGGCACTGCCCTCTAAATACGTTAATTTCTTGTATCT
GGCCAGCCACTATGAAAAGCTCAAAGGGTCTCCCGAAGATAATGAGCAGAAGCAGCTGTTCGTGGAACAA
CACAAACACTACCTTGATGAGATCATCGAGCAAATAAGCGAATTCTCCAAAAGAGTGATCCTCGCCGACG
CTAACCTCGATAAGGTGCTTTCTGCTTACAATAAGCACAGGGATAAGCCCATCAGGGAGCAGGCAGAAAA
CATTATCCACTTGTTTACTCTGACCAACTTGGGCGCGCCTGCAGCCTTCAAGTACTTCGACACCACCATA
GACAGAAAGCGGTACACCTCTACAAAGGAGGTCCTGGACGCCACACTGATTCATCAGTCAATTACGGGGC
TCTATGAAACAAGAATCGACCTCTCTCAGCTCGGTGGAGACAGCAGGGCTGACCCCAAGAAGAAGAGGAA
GGTGGGTGGAGGAGGTACCGGCGGTGGAGGCTCAGCAGAATACGTACGAGCTCTGTTTGACTTCAATGGG
AATGACGAGGAGGATCTCCCCTTTAAGAAGGGCGATATTCTCCGCATCAGAGATAAGCCCGAAGAACAAT
GGTGGAATGCCGAGGATAGCGAAGGGAAAAGGGGCATGATTCTGGTGCCATATGTGGAGAAATATTCCGG
TGACTACAAAGACCATGATGGGGATTACAAAGACCACGACATCGACTACAAAGACGACGACGATAAATCA
GGGATGACAGACGCCGAGTACGTGCGCATTCATGAGAAACTGGATATTTACACCTTCAAGAAGCAGTTCT
TCAACAACAAGAAATCTGTGTCACACCGCTGCTACGTGCTGTTTGAGTTGAAGCGAAGGGGCGAAAGAAG
GGCTTGCTTTTGGGGCTATGCCGTCAACAAGCCCCAAAGTGGCACCGAGAGAGGAATACACGCTGAGATA
TTCAGTATCCGAAAGGTGGAAGAGTATCTTCGGGATAATCCTGGGCAGTTTACGATCAACTGGTATTCCA
GCTGGAGTCCTTGCGCTGATTGTGCCGAGAAAATTCTGGAATGGTATAATCAGGAACTTCGGGGAAACGG
GCACACATTGAAAATCTGGGCCTGCAAGCTGTACTACGAGAAGAATGCCCGGAACCAGATAGGACTCTGG
AATCTGAGGGACAATGGTGTAGGCCTGAACGTGATGGTTTCCGAGCACTATCAGTGTTGTCGGAAGATTT
TCATCCAAAGCTCTCATAACCAGCTCAATGAAAACCGCTGGTTGGAGAAAACACTGAAACGTGCGGAGAA
GTGGAGATCCGAGCTGAGCATCATGATCCAGGTCAAGATTCTGCATACCACTAAGTCTCCAGCCGTTGGT
CCCAAGAAGAAAAGAAAAGTCGGTACCATGACCAACCTTTCCGACATCATAGAGAAGGAAACAGGCAAAC
AGTTGGTCATCCAAGAGTCGATACTCATGCTTCCTGAAGAAGTTGAGGAGGTCATTGGGAATAAGCCGGA
AAGTGACATTCTCGTACACACTGCGTATGATGAGAGCACCGATGAGAACGTGATGCTGCTCACGTCAGAT
GCCCCAGAGTACAAACCCTGGGCTCTGGTGATTCAGGACTCTAATGGAGAGAACAAGATCAAGATGCTAT
AATGAGTTTAAACCCGCTGATCAGCCTCGACTGTGCCTTCTAGTTGCCAGCCATCTGTTGTTTGCCCCTC
CCCCGTGCCTTCCTTGACCCTGGAAGGTGCCACTCCCACTGTCCTTTCCTAATAAAATGAGGAAATTGCA
TCGCATTGTCTGAGTAGGTGTCATTCTATTCTGGGGGGTGGGGTGGGGCAGGACAGCAAGGGGGAGGATT
GGGAAGACAATAGCAGGCATGCTGGGGATGCGGTGGGCTCTATGGCTTCTGAGGCGGAAAGAACCAGCTG
GGGCTCGATACCGTCGACCTCTAGCTAGAGCTTGGCGTAATCATGGTCATAGCTGTTTCCTGTGTGAAAT
TGTTATCCGCTCACAATTCCACACAACATACGAGCCGGAAGCATAAAGTGTAAAGCCTAGGGTGCCTAAT
GAGTGAGCTAACTCACATTAATTGCGTTGCGCTCACTGCCCGCTTTCCAGTCGGGAAACCTGTCGTGCCA
GCTGCATTAATGAATCGGCCAACGCGCGGGGAGAGGCGGTTTGCGTATTGGGCGCTCTTCCGCTTCCTCG
CTCACTGACTCGCTGCGCTCGGTCGTTCGGCTGCGGCGAGCGGTATCAGCTCACTCAAAGGCGGTAATAC
GGTTATCCACAGAATCAGGGGATAACGCAGGAAAGAACATGTGAGCAAAAGGCCAGCAAAAGGCCAGGAA
CCGTAAAAAGGCCGCGTTGCTGGCGTTTTTCCATAGGCTCCGCCCCCCTGACGAGCATCACAAAAATCGA
CGCTCAAGTCAGAGGTGGCGAAACCCGACAGGACTATAAAGATACCAGGCGTTTCCCCCTGGAAGCTCCC
TCGTGCGCTCTCCTGTTCCGACCCTGCCGCTTACCGGATACCTGTCCGCCTTTCTCCCTTCGGGAAGCGT
GGCGCTTTCTCATAGCTCACGCTGTAGGTATCTCAGTTCGGTGTAGGTCGTTCGCTCCAAGCTGGGCTGT
GTGCACGAACCCCCCGTTCAGCCCGACCGCTGCGCCTTATCCGGTAACTATCGTCTTGAGTCCAACCCGG
TAAGACACGACTTATCGCCACTGGCAGCAGCCACTGGTAACAGGATTAGCAGAGCGAGGTATGTAGGCGG
TGCTACAGAGTTCTTGAAGTGGTGGCCTAACTACGGCTACACTAGAAGAACAGTATTTGGTATCTGCGCT
CTGCTGAAGCCAGTTACCTTCGGAAAAAGAGTTGGTAGCTCTTGATCCGGCAAACAAACCACCGCTGGTA
GCGGTGGTTTTTTTGTTTGCAAGCAGCAGATTACGCGCAGAAAAAAAGGATCTCAAGAAGATCCTTTGAT
CTTTTCTACGGGGTCTGACGCTCAGTGGAACGAAAACTCACGTTAAGGGATTTTGGTCATGAGATTATCA
AAAAGGATCTTCACCTAGATCCTTTTAAATTAAAAATGAAGTTTTAAATCAATCTAAAGTATATATGAGT
AAACTTGGTCTGACAGTTACCAATGCTTAATCAGTGAGGCACCTATCTCAGCGATCTGTCTATTTCGTTC
ATCCATAGTTGCCTGACTCCCCGTCGTGTAGATAACTACGATACGGGAGGGCTTACCATCTGGCCCCAGT
GCTGCAATGATACCGCGAGACCCACGCTCACCGGCTCCAGATTTATCAGCAATAAACCAGCCAGCCGGAA
GGGCCGAGCGCAGAAGTGGTCCTGCAACTTTATCCGCCTCCATCCAGTCTATTAATTGTTGCCGGGAAGC
TAGAGTAAGTAGTTCGCCAGTTAATAGTTTGCGCAACGTTGTTGCCATTGCTACAGGCATCGTGGTGTCA
CGCTCGTCGTTTGGTATGGCTTCATTCAGCTCCGGTTCCCAACGATCAAGGCGAGTTACATGATCCCCCA
TGTTGTGCAAAAAAGCGGTTAGCTCCTTCGGTCCTCCGATCGTTGTCAGAAGTAAGTTGGCCGCAGTGTT
ATCACTCATGGTTATGGCAGCACTGCATAATTCTCTTACTGTCATGCCATCCGTAAGATGCTTTTCTGTG
ACTGGTGAGTACTCAACCAAGTCATTCTGAGAATAGTGTATGCGGCGACCGAGTTGCTCTTGCCCGGCGT
CAATACGGGATAATACCGCGCCACATAGCAGAACTTTAAAAGTGCTCATCATTGGAAAACGTTCTTCGGG
GCGAAAACTCTCAAGGATCTTACCGCTGTTGAGATCCAGTTCGATGTAACCCACTCGTGCACCCAACTGA
TCTTCAGCATCTTTTACTTTCACCAGCGTTTCTGGGTGAGCAAAAACAGGAAGGCAAAATGCCGCAAAAA
AGGGAATAAGGGCGACACGGAAATGTTGAATACTCATACTCTTCCTTTTTCAATATTATTGAAGCATTTA
TCAGGGTTATTGTCTCATGAGCGGATACATATTTGAATGTATTTAGAAAAATAAACAAATAGGGGTTCCG
CGCACATTTCCCCGAAAAGTGCCACCTGACGTCGACGGATCGGGAGATCGATCTCCCGATCCCCTAGGGT
CGACTCTCAGTACAATCTGCTCTGATGCCGCATAGTTAAGCCAGTATCTGCTCCCTGCTTGTGTGTTGGA
GGTCGCTGAGTAGTGCGCGAGCAAAATTTAAGCTACAACAAGGCAAGGCTTGACCGACAATTGCATGAAG
AATCTGCTTAGGGTTAGGCGTTTTGCGCTGCTTCGCGATGTACGGGCCAGATATACGCGTTGACATTGAT
TATTGACTAGTTATTAATAGTAATCAATTACGGGGTCATTAGTTCATAGCCCATATATGGAGTTCCGCGT
TACATAACTTACGGTAAATGGCCCGCCTGGCTGACCGCCCAACGACCCCCGCCCATTGACGTCAATAATG
ACGTATGTTCCCATAGTAACGCCAATAGGGACTTTCCATTGACGTCAATGGGTGGAGTATTTACGGTAAA
CTGCCCACTTGGCAGTACATCAAGTGTATCATATGCCAAGTACGCCCCCTATTGACGTCAATGACGGTAA
ATGGCCCGCCTGGCATTATGCCCAGTACATGACCTTATGGGACTTTCCTACTTGGCAGTACATCTACGTA
TTAGTCATCGCTATTACCATGGTGATGCGGTTTTGGCAGTACATCAATGGGCGTGGATAGCGGTTTGACT
CACGGGGATTTCCAAGTCTCCACCCCATTGACGTCAATGGGAGTTTGTTTTGGCACCAAAATCAACGGGA
CTTTCCAAAATGTCGTAACAACTCCGCCCCATTGACGCAAATGGGCGGTAGGCGTGTACGGTGGGAGGTC
TATATAAGCAGAGCTGGTTTAGTGAACCGTCAGATCCGCTAGAGATCCGCGGCCGCTAATACGACTCACT
ATAGGGAGAGCCGCCACCATGGCACCGAAGAAGAAGCGTAAAGTCGGAATCCACGGAGTTCCTGCGGCAA
TG
Features (pLannotate 1.2.2; 17 found; start..end, strand, type, name):
   4165..4335    +  CDS            CRK (fragment): CRK_HUMAN - Experimental evidence at protein level: Swiss-Prot protein existence level 1. [Isoform Crk-II]: Regulates cell adhesion, spreading and migration (PubMed:31311869). Mediates attachment-induced MAPK8 activation, membrane ruffling and cell motility in a Rac-dependent manner. Involved in phagocytosis of apoptotic cells and cell motility via its interaction with DOCK1 and DOCK4 (PubMed:19004829). May regulate the EFNA5-EPHA3 signaling (By similarity). From Homo sapiens (Human).
   5068..5319    +  CDS            UGI: UNGI_BPPB2 - Experimental evidence at protein level: Swiss-Prot protein existence level 1. This protein binds specifically and reversibly to the host uracil-DNA glycosylase, preventing removal of uracil residues from PBS2 DNA by the host uracil-excision repair system. From Bacillus phage PBS2 (Bacteriophage PBS2).
   5351..5575    +  polyA_signal   bGH poly(A) signal: bovine growth hormone polyadenylation signal
   5579..5600    +  promoter       SV40 promoter (fragment): SV40 enhancer and early promoter
   5605..5621    +  misc_feature   MCS (fragment): pBluescript multiple cloning site
   5670..5686    -  protein_bind   lac operator: The lac repressor binds to the lac operator to inhibit transcription in E. coli. This inhibition can be relieved by adding lactose or isopropyl-β-D-thiogalactopyranoside (IPTG). lac repressor encoded by lacI
   5694..5724    -  promoter       lac promoter: promoter for the E. coli lac operon
   5739..5760    -  protein_bind   CAP binding site: CAP binding activates transcription in the presence of cAMP. E. coli catabolite activator protein
   5773..5865    -  CDS            lacI (fragment): lac repressor; lacI; The lac repressor binds to the lac operator to inhibit transcription in E. coli. This inhibition can be relieved by adding lactose or isopropyl-β-D-thiogalactopyranoside (IPTG).
   6048..6636    -  rep_origin     ori: high-copy-number ColE1/pMB1/pBR322/pUC origin of replication
   6807..7667    -  CDS            AmpR: β-lactamase; bla; confers resistance to ampicillin, carbenicillin, and related antibiotics
   7668..7772    -  promoter       AmpR promoter: bla
   7843..7887    -  misc_feature   bom (fragment): basis of mobility region from pBR322
   8042..8421    +  enhancer       CMV enhancer: human cytomegalovirus immediate early enhancer
   8422..8625    +  promoter       CMV promoter: human cytomegalovirus (CMV) immediate early promoter
   8667..8685    +  promoter       T7 promoter: promoter for bacteriophage T7 RNA polymerase
   8750..4101    +  CDS            Cas9 (across the origin): Cas9 (Csn1) endonuclease from the Streptococcus pyogenes Type II CRISPR/Cas system generates RNA-guided double strand breaks in DNA
