[The description below was written by a language model from this plasmid's Addgene catalogue record and pLannotate feature annotations shown in this document.]
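Description:
pRS0035 is a mammalian expression plasmid of about 8.8 kb, built on a trimmed pcDNA3.1 backbone, that encodes the Target-AID cytosine base editor. It is propagated in E. coli through a high-copy ColE1/pUC-type origin and selected with ampicillin via the β-lactamase gene and its native promoter. Only a short fragment of the SV40 promoter remains downstream of the expression cassette, and no mammalian selection marker is annotated, so the plasmid appears suited to transient transfection rather than drug selection of stable lines. Small lac promoter/operator, lacI and bom remnants are backbone leftovers with no evident role.

The payload is a single synthetic open reading frame of roughly 5.4 kb driven by the CMV immediate-early enhancer and promoter and terminated by the bovine growth hormone polyadenylation signal. A T7 promoter lies just upstream of the coding region. The fusion begins with Streptococcus pyogenes Cas9 carrying the D10A mutation, which converts the nuclease into a nickase. Next comes a segment annotated as a fragment of human CRK, presumably part of the linker. According to the catalogue fields, the cytidine deaminase PmCDA1 and the phage PBS2 uracil-DNA glycosylase inhibitor (UGI) are fused at the C-terminal end. PmCDA1 itself is not called by the automated annotation, but an unannotated gap between the CRK fragment and UGI is consistent with its position.

When directed by a guide RNA, which is not encoded here and must be supplied separately, the nickase positions the deaminase to convert cytosine to uracil, while UGI blocks uracil excision, favouring C-to-T outcomes. The depositor and sequencing-derived records carry the same 17 features and differ only in numbering origin. The plasmid was deposited with a study of base editors that introduce C-to-T and A-to-G mutations simultaneously.
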