Addgene plasmid #131125: pRS0035
Purpose: Mammalian Target-AID expression vector
Depositing lab: Nozomu Yachie. Depositing organization: The University of Tokyo. Publication: Base editors for simultaneous introduction of C-to-T and A-to-G mutations. Sakata RC, Ishiguro S, Mori H, Tanaka M, Tatsuno K, Ueda H, Yamamoto S, Seki M, Masuyama N, Nishida K, Nishimasu H, Arakawa K, Kondo A, Nureki O, Tomita M, Aburatani H, Yachie N. Nat Biotechnol. 2020 Jun 1. pii: 10.1038/s41587-020-0509-0. doi: 10.1038/s41587-020-0509-0. PubMed 32483365.
Backbone
  Vector backbone: pcDNA3.1
  Backbone size w/o insert (bp): 3376
  Total vector size (bp): 8752
  Vector type: Mammalian Expression, CRISPR
Growth in bacteria
  Bacterial resistance: Ampicillin, 100 μg/mL
  Growth temperature: 37°C
  Growth strain: DH5alpha
  Copy number: High Copy
Gene/Insert
  Gene/Insert name: nCas9-PmCDA1-UGI (alt name: Target-AID)
  Species: Synthetic
  Insert size (bp): 5376
  Mutation: D10A in SpCas9
  Promoter: CMV promoter
  Tag / fusion protein: UGI (C terminal on insert); PmCDA1 (C terminal on insert)
  Cloning method: Gibson Cloning
  Sequencing primers: 5′ CGTGTACGGTGGGAGGTCTA; 3′ CTGGCAACTAGAAGGCACAG
Resource information
  A portion of this plasmid was derived from a plasmid made by: https://www.addgene.org/79620/
Terms and licenses: Academic/Nonprofit Terms; Industry Terms: Not Available to Industry
Depositor comments: Please visit https://www.biorxiv.org/content/10.1101/729269v1 for bioRxiv preprint.
How to cite: pRS0035 was a gift from Nozomu Yachie (Addgene plasmid # 131125 ; http://n2t.net/addgene:131125 ; RRID:Addgene_131125)
